>Addgene plasmid #221646 | p8215 pHAGE N-V5 PTPN14 ΔPPXY1/2 | addgene full sequence | sequence record 438149 | Addgene NGS Result
GTTGGAAGGGCTAATTCACTCCCAAAGAAGACAAGATATCCTTGATCTGTGGATCTACCACACACAAGGC
TACTTCCCTGATTAGCAGAACTACACACCAGGGCCAGGGGTCAGATATCCACTGACCTTTGGATGGTGCT
ACAAGCTAGTACCAGTTGAGCCAGATAAGGTAGAAGAGGCCAATAAAGGAGAGAACACCAGCTTGTTACA
CCCTGTGAGCCTGCATGGGATGGATGACCCGGAGAGAGAAGTGTTAGAGTGGAGGTTTGACAGCCGCCTA
GCATTTCATCACGTGGCCCGAGAGCTGCATCCGGAGTACTTCAAGAACTGCTGATATCGAGCTTGCTACA
AGGGACTTTCCGCTGGGGACTTTCCAGGGAGGCGTGGCCTGGGCGGGACTGGGGAGTGGCGAGCCCTCAG
ATCCTGCATATAAGCAGCTGCTTTTTGCCTGTACTGGGTCTCTCTGGTTAGACCAGATCTGAGCCTGGGA
GCTCTCTGGCTAACTAGGGAACCCACTGCTTAAGCCTCAATAAAGCTTGCCTTGAGTGCTTCAAGTAGTG
TGTGCCCGTCTGTTGTGTGACTCTGGTAACTAGAGATCCCTCAGACCCTTTTAGTCAGTGTGGAAAATCT
CTAGCAGTGGCGCCCGAACAGGGACTTGAAAGCGAAAGGGAAACCAGAGGAGCTCTCTCGACGCAGGACT
CGGCTTGCTGAAGCGCGCACGGCAAGAGGCGAGGGGCGGCGACTGGTGAGTACGCCAAAAATTTTGACTA
GCGGAGGCTAGAAGGAGAGAGATGGGTGCGAGAGCGTCAGTATTAAGCGGGGGAGAATTAGATCGCGATG
GGAAAAAATTCGGTTAAGGCCAGGGGGAAAGAAAAAATATAAATTAAAACATATAGTATGGGCAAGCAGG
GAGCTAGAACGATTCGCAGTTAATCCTGGCCTGTTAGAAACATCAGAAGGCTGTAGACAAATACTGGGAC
AGCTACAACCATCCCTTCAGACAGGATCAGAAGAACTTAGATCATTATATAATACAGTAGCAACCCTCTA
TTGTGTGCATCAAAGGATAGAGATAAAAGACACCAAGGAAGCTTTAGACAAGATAGAGGAAGAGCAAAAC
AAAAGTAAGACCACCGCACAGCAAGCGGCCGGCCGCTGATCTTCAGACCTGGAGGAGGAGATATGAGGGA
CAATTGGAGAAGTGAATTATATAAATATAAAGTAGTAAAAATTGAACCATTAGGAGTAGCACCCACCAAG
GCAAAGAGAAGAGTGGTGCAGAGAGAAAAAAGAGCAGTGGGAATAGGAGCTTTGTTCCTTGGGTTCTTGG
GAGCAGCAGGAAGCACTATGGGCGCAGCGTCAATGACGCTGACGGTACAGGCCAGACAATTATTGTCTGG
TATAGTGCAGCAGCAGAACAATTTGCTGAGGGCTATTGAGGCGCAACAGCATCTGTTGCAACTCACAGTC
TGGGGCATCAAGCAGCTCCAGGCAAGAATCCTGGCTGTGGAAAGATACCTAAAGGATCAACAGCTCCTGG
GGATTTGGGGTTGCTCTGGAAAACTCATTTGCACCACTGCTGTGCCTTGGAATGCTAGTTGGAGTAATAA
ATCTCTGGAACAGATTTGGAATCACACGACCTGGATGGAGTGGGACAGAGAAATTAACAATTACACAAGC
TTAATACACTCCTTAATTGAAGAATCGCAAAACCAGCAAGAAAAGAATGAACAAGAATTATTGGAATTAG
ATAAATGGGCAAGTTTGTGGAATTGGTTTAACATAACAAATTGGCTGTGGTATATAAAATTATTCATAAT
GATAGTAGGAGGCTTGGTAGGTTTAAGAATAGTTTTTGCTGTACTTTCTATAGTGAATAGAGTTAGGCAG
GGATATTCACCATTATCGTTTCAGACCCACCTCCCAACCCCGAGGGGACCCGACAGGCCCGAAGGAATAG
AAGAAGAAGGTGGAGAGAGAGACAGAGACAGATCCATTCGATTAGTGAACGGATCTCGACGGTATCGCCG
AATTCACAAATGGCAGTATTCATCCACAATTTTAAAAGAAAAGGGGGGATTGGGGGGTACAGTGCAGGGG
AAAGAATAGTAGACATAATAGCAACAGACATACAAACTAAAGAATTACAAAAACAAATTACAAAAATTCA
AAATTTTCGGGTTTATTACAGGGACAGCAGAGATCCAGTTTGGACTAGTGGAGTTCCGCGTTACATAACT
TACGGTAAATGGCCCGCCTGGCTGACCGCCCAACGACCCCCGCCCATTGACGTCAATAATGACGTATGTT
CCCATAGTAACGCCAATAGGGACTTTCCATTGACGTCAATGGGTGGAGTATTTACGGTAAACTGCCCACT
TGGCAGTACATCAAGTGTATCATATGCCAAGTACGCCCCCTATTGACGTCAATGACGGTAAATGGCCCGC
CTGGCATTATGCCCAGTACATGACCTTATGGGACTTTCCTACTTGGCAGTACATCTACGTATTAGTCATC
GCTATTACCATGGTGATGCGGTTTTGGCAGTACATCAATGGGCGTGGATAGCGGTTTGACTCACGGGGAT
TTCCAAGTCTCCACCCCATTGACGTCAATGGGAGTTTGTTTTGGCACCAAAATCAACGGGACTTTCCAAA
ATGTCGTAACAACTCCGCCCCATTGACGCAAATGGGCGGTAGGCGTGTACGGTGGGAGGTCTATATAAGC
AGAGCTCTCCCTATCAGTGATAGAGATCTCCCTATCAGTGATAGAGATCGTCGACGAGCTCGTTTAGTGA
ACCGTCAGATCGCCTGGAGACGCCATCCACGCTGTTTTGACCTCCATAGAAGACACCGGGACCGATCCAG
CCTCCGGACTCTAGCGTTTAAACGCTAGCCACCATGGCGGGTAAGCCTATCCCTAACCCTCTCCTCGGTC
TCGATTCTACGGCTCGAGGTTATCAAACAAGTTTGTACAAAAAAGTTGGCACCATGCCTTTTGGTCTGAA
GCTCCGCCGGACACGGCGCTACAACGTCCTGAGCAAGAACTGCTTTGTCACACGGATTCGCCTGCTGGAC
AGCAATGTTATCGAGTGCACGCTGTCGGTGGAAAGCACAGGGCAAGAATGCCTGGAGGCTGTGGCCCAGA
GGCTGGAGCTGCGAGAGACGCACTACTTTGGCCTTTGGTTTCTCAGCAAGAGCCAGCAAGCACGATGGGT
GGAGCTGGAGAAACCTCTGAAGAAACATCTGGACAAATTCGCTAATGAGCCTTTGCTTTTCTTTGGAGTC
ATGTTCTATGTGCCAAATGTGTCATGGCTTCAGCAAGAGGCCACAAGATATCAGTATTACCTGCAAGTCA
AAAAAGATGTGCTTGAAGGGCGATTACGATGTACATTGGACCAGGTGATTCGGCTAGCCGGCCTAGCTGT
GCAAGCTGATTTTGGAGACTATAATCAGTTTGATTCTCAAGATTTCCTCAGAGAGTATGTGCTATTTCCT
ATGGATTTGGCCCTGGAAGAGGCTGTTCTGGAGGAGCTGACCCAGAAGGTAGCCCAAGAACACAAAGCCC
ACAGTGGAATCCTGCCAGCAGAAGCTGAACTGATGTACATCAATGAAGTTGAACGTTTGGATGGATTTGG
ACAGGAAATCTTCCCTGTAAAGGACAATCATGGAAACTGTGTACACCTTGGCATTTTCTTTATGGGGATT
TTCGTGAGGAACAGAATTGGAAGACAAGCGGTAATATACAGGTGGAATGACATGGGGAATATCACTCATA
ACAAGTCGACCATTCTAGTGGAGCTCATCAACAAAGAAGAGACTGCCCTCTTTCACACGGATGATATCGA
AAATGCCAAGTATATTTCTCGGTTGTTTGCCACACGACACAAGTTTTACAAACAAAACAAAATCTGCACT
GAACAGTCAAATTCTCCACCCCCCATCAGACGCCAGCCCACCTGGAGCCGGTCCTCTCTGCCCAGGCAGC
AGCCGTACATCCTGCCTCCCGTTCACGTCCAGTGTGGTGAGCACTACTCGGAAACGCACACCTCGCAAGA
CAGCATTTTTCATGGGAATGAAGAAGCCTTGTATTGCAACTCTCACAACAGCCTGGACTTAAATTATTTA
AATGGCACTGTCACCAATGGCAGCGTGTGTAGCGTTCACAGCGTCAACTCCCTCAACTGCTCGCAAAGTT
TCATCCAGGCCTCCCCTGTATCCTCCAACCTCAGTATCCCTGGGAGTGACATCATGCGGGCCGACTACAT
CCCGAGCCACCGGCACAGCGCGATCATCGAGACAGTCATGCGCCAGATGAAGAGGGGGATCCTGCATACA
GACAGCCAGAGCCAGTCTCTGAGAAACCTCAACATTATCAACACCCATGCCTACAACCAGCCAGAGGATC
TGGTGTACAGCCAACCGGAGATGCGGGAGAGGCACCCCTACACTGTCCCTTATGGGCCACAGGGGGTCTA
CAGCAACAAACTTGTCAGTCCATCTGACCAGAGGAACCCAAAGAATAATGTGGTACCAAGCAAGCCGGGG
GCAAGCGCCATCTCGCACACGGTGAGCACCCCAGAGCTGGCCAACATGCAGCTGCAGGGCAGCCATAACT
ACAGCACGGCCCACATGCTTAAGAACTATCTCTTCAGGCCACCGCCCCCCTACCCACGGCCACGACCTGC
CACCAGCACCCCAGACCTGGCCAGCCACCGCCACAAGTACGTCAGCGGCAGCAGCCCGGACCTGGTGACC
CGGAAGGTGCAGCTCTCGGTGAAGACCTTCCAAGAGGACAGCTCTCCGGTGGTTCATCAGTCTCTCCAGG
AGGTGAGCGAGCCCCTCACGGCCACCAAGCACCACGGCACTGTGAACAAGCGCCACAGCCTGGAGGTGAT
GAACAGCATGGTGCGGGGCATGGAGGCCATGACGCTCAAGTCGCTCCACCTCCCCATGGCTCGCCGCAAC
ACGCTCCGGGAGCAGGGACCGCCCGAGGAGGGGTCAGGCAGCCACGAGGTCCCCCAGCTCCCTCAGTATC
ACCACAAGAAGACCTTCTCTGATGCCACTATGCTAATCCACAGCAGCGAGAGTGAGGAGGAGGAGGAGGA
GGCTCCAGAATCGGTGCCCCAGATCCCCATGCTCCGGGAGAAGATGGAGTACAGTGCCCAGCTGCAGGCG
GCCCTGGCCCGCATCCCCAACAAGCCCCCGCCTGAGTACCCCGGTCCAAGGAAGAGTGTGAGCAATGGGG
CTCTGAGGCAGGACCAAGCCAGCCTTCCTCCCGCCATGGCCAGAGCCAGGGTGCTGAGGCATGGGCCAGC
CAAGGCCATCAGCATGTCTCGGACTGACCCGCCGGCTGTCAACGGGGCCTCTCTCGGCCCATCCATCTCG
GAACCCGACCTGACTAGTGTGAAGGAGCGGGTCAAAAAAGAGCCTGTGAAGGAGAGACCTGTGTCTGAAA
TGTTTTCCCTGGAAGACAGCATTATAGAGAGAGAGATGATGATCAGGAATCTAGAGAAGCAGAAGATGGC
AGGCCTGGAGGCACAGAAGAGGCCGCTGATGTTGGCAGCATTGAATGGGCTCTCGGTGGCTCGAGTCTCA
GGGCGGGAAGAGAATCGAGTTGATGCCACCCGGGTTCCCATGGACGAGAGGTTCAGAACCCTGAAGAAGA
AACTAGAAGAGGGAATGGTGTTCACAGAATATGAGCAAATTCCAAAGAAAAAGGCGAATGGCATTTTCAG
CACAGCAGCTCTGCCAGAAAACGCCGAGCGCAGCCGAATCCGTGAAGTTGTCCCCTATGAGGAGAATCGA
GTAGAGCTGATACCAACCAAAGAAAATAACACAGGATACATTAATGCCTCCCACATCAAGGTGGTGGTTG
GCGGGGCAGAATGGCACTACATAGCCACCCAGGGGCCCCTGCCACACACGTGCCACGACTTCTGGCAGAT
GGTGTGGGAGCAGGGAGTGAATGTGATTGCCATGGTCACTGCAGAGGAGGAGGGTGGACGAACCAAAAGC
CACCGATACTGGCCCAAACTAGGTTCAAAGCACAGCTCAGCCACCTATGGCAAGTTCAAGGTCACCACGA
AGTTTCGAACGGATTCTGTTTGCTATGCAACCACGGGCTTGAAGGTCAAGCACCTTTTGTCTGGGCAAGA
AAGGACGGTGTGGCATTTACAATATACTGACTGGCCAGATCACGGCTGTCCAGAGGATGTCCAAGGATTT
TTATCCTACTTGGAGGAGATCCAGTCGGTCCGTCGCCATACCAACAGCATGCTGGAAGGCACCAAGAACC
GGCACCCGCCCATCGTGGTCCACTGTAGTGCTGGGGTGGGAAGGACCGGCGTGCTCATTCTTTCTGAGCT
GATGATCTACTGCTTGGAACATAACGAAAAGGTGGAAGTGCCCATGATGCTGAGGCTCCTCAGGGAGCAG
AGGATGTTCATGATCCAGACTATCGCTCAGTACAAGTTTGTCTACCAAGTCCTCATCCAGTTCCTCCAAA
ACTCCAGACTCATTTTGCCAACTTTCTTGTACAAAGTGGTTCGATAACGAATTCTACCGGGTAGGGGAGG
CGCTTTTCCCAAGGCAGTCTGGAGCATGCGCTTTAGCAGCCCCGCTGGGCACTTGGCGCTACACAAGTGG
CCTCTGGCCTCGCACACATTCCACATCCACCGGTAGGCGCCAACCGGCTCCGTTCTTTGGTGGCCCCTTC
GCGCCACCTTCTACTCCTCCCCTAGTCAGGAAGTTCCCCCCCGCCCCGCAGCTCGCGTCGTGCAGGACGT
GACAAATGGAAGTAGCACGTCTCACTAGTCTCGTGCAGATGGACAGCACCGCTGAGCAATGGAAGCGGGT
AGGCCTTTGGGGCAGCGGCCAATAGCAGCTTTGCTCCTTCGCTTTCTGGGCTCAGAGGCTGGGAAGGGGT
GGGTCCGGGGGCGGGCTCAGGGGCGGGCTCAGGGGCGGGGCGGGCGCCCGAAGGGCCTCCGGAGGCCCGG
CATTCTGCACGCTTCAAAAGCGCACGGCTGCCGCGCTGTTCTCCTCTTCCTCATCTCCGGGCCTTTCGAC
CTGCAGCCCCAGCTTACCATGACCGAGTACAAGCCCACGGTGCGCCTCGCCACCCGCGACGACGTCCCCA
GGGCCGTACGCACCCTCGCCGCCGCGTTCGCCGACTACCCCGCCACGCGCCACACCGTCGATCCGGACCG
CCACATCGAGCGGGTCACCGAGCTGCAAGAACTCTTCCTCACGCGCGTCGGGCTCGACATCGGCAAGGTG
TGGGTCGCGGACGACGGCGCCGCGGTGGCGGTCTGGACCACGCCGGAGAGCGTCGAAGCGGGGGCGGTGT
TCGCCGAGATCGGCCCGCGCATGGCCGAGTTGAGCGGTTCCCGGCTGGCCGCGCAGCAACAGATGGAAGG
CCTCCTGGCGCCGCACCGGCCCAAGGAGCCCGCGTGGTTCCTGGCCACCGTCGGCGTCTCGCCCGACCAC
CAGGGCAAGGGTCTGGGCAGCGCCGTCGTGCTCCCCGGAGTGGAGGCGGCCGAGCGCGCCGGGGTGCCCG
CCTTCCTGGAGACCTCCGCGCCCCGCAACCTCCCCTTCTACGAGCGGCTCGGCTTCACCGTCACCGCCGA
CGTCGAGGTGCCCGAAGGACCGCGCACCTGGTGCATGACCCGCAAGCCCGGTGCCTGACGCCCGCCCCAC
GACCCGCAGCGCCCGACCGAAAGGAGCGCACGACCCCATGCATCGATAGATCCTAATCAACCTCTGGATT
ACAAAATTTGTGAAAGATTGACTGGTATTCTTAACTATGTTGCTCCTTTTACGCTATGTGGATACGCTGC
TTTAATGCCTTTGTATCATGCTATTGCTTCCCGTATGGCTTTCATTTTCTCCTCCTTGTATAAATCCTGG
TTGCTGTCTCTTTATGAGGAGTTGTGGCCCGTTGTCAGGCAACGTGGCGTGGTGTGCACTGTGTTTGCTG
ACGCAACCCCCACTGGTTGGGGCATTGCCACCACCTGTCAGCTCCTTTCCGGGACTTTCGCTTTCCCCCT
CCCTATTGCCACGGCGGAACTCATCGCCGCCTGCCTTGCCCGCTGCTGGACAGGGGCTCGGCTGTTGGGC
ACTGACAATTCCGTGGTGTTGTCGGGGAAATCATCGTCCTTTCCTTGGCTGCTCGCCTGTGTTGCCACCT
GGATTCTGCGCGGGACGTCCTTCTGCTACGTCCCTTCGGCCCTCAATCCAGCGGACCTTCCTTCCCGCGG
CCTGCTGCCGGCTCTGCGGCCTCTTCCGCGTCTTCGCCTTCGCCCTCAGACGAGTCGGATCTCCCTTTGG
GCCGCCTCCCCGCCTGAGATCCTTTAAGACCAATGACTTACAAGGCAGCTGTAGATCTTAGCCACTTTTT
AAAAGAAAAGGGGGGACTGGAAGGGCTAATTCACTCCCAACGAAGACAAGATCTGCTTTTTGCTTGTACT
GGGTCTCTCTGGTTAGACCAGATCTGAGCCTGGGAGCTCTCTGGCTAACTAGGGAACCCACTGCTTAAGC
CTCAATAAAGCTTGCCTTGAGTGCTTCAAGTAGTGTGTGCCCGTCTGTTGTGTGACTCTGGTAACTAGAG
ATCCCTCAGACCCTTTTAGTCAGTGTGGAAAATCTCTAGCAGTAGTAGTTCATGTCATCTTATTATTCAG
TATTTATAACTTGCAAAGAAATGAATATCAGAGAGTGAGAGGCCCGGGTTAATTAAGGAAAGGGCTAGAT
CATTCTTGAAGACGAAAGGGCCTCGTGATACGCCTATTTTTATAGGTTAATGTCATGATAATAATGGTTT
CTTAGACGTCAGGTGGCACTTTTCGGGGAAATGTGCGCGGAACCCCTATTTGTTTATTTTTCTAAATACA
TTCAAATATGTATCCGCTCATGAGACAATAACCCTGATAAATGCTTCAATAATATTGAAAAAGGAAGAGT
ATGAGTATTCAACATTTCCGTGTCGCCCTTATTCCCTTTTTTGCGGCATTTTGCCTTCCTGTTTTTGCTC
ACCCAGAAACGCTGGTGAAAGTAAAAGATGCTGAAGATCAGTTGGGTGCACGAGTGGGTTACATCGAACT
GGATCTCAACAGCGGTAAGATCCTTGAGAGTTTTCGCCCCGAAGAACGTTTTCCAATGATGAGCACTTTT
AAAGTTCTGCTATGTGGCGCGGTATTATCCCGTGTTGACGCCGGGCAAGAGCAACTCGGTCGCCGCATAC
ACTATTCTCAGAATGACTTGGTTGAGTACTCACCAGTCACAGAAAAGCATCTTACGGATGGCATGACAGT
AAGAGAATTATGCAGTGCTGCCATAACCATGAGTGATAACACTGCGGCCAACTTACTTCTGACAACGATC
GGAGGACCGAAGGAGCTAACCGCTTTTTTGCACAACATGGGGGATCATGTAACTCGCCTTGATCGTTGGG
AACCGGAGCTGAATGAAGCCATACCAAACGACGAGCGTGACACCACGATGCCTGTAGCAATGGCAACAAC
GTTGCGCAAACTATTAACTGGCGAACTACTTACTCTAGCTTCCCGGCAACAATTAATAGACTGGATGGAG
GCGGATAAAGTTGCAGGACCACTTCTGCGCTCGGCCCTTCCGGCTGGCTGGTTTATTGCTGATAAATCTG
GAGCCGGTGAGCGTGGGTCTCGCGGTATCATTGCAGCACTGGGGCCAGATGGTAAGCCCTCCCGTATCGT
AGTTATCTACACGACGGGGAGTCAGGCAACTATGGATGAACGAAATAGACAGATCGCTGAGATAGGTGCC
TCACTGATTAAGCATTGGTAACTGTCAGACCAAGTTTACTCATATATACTTTAGATTGATTTAAAACTTC
ATTTTTAATTTAAAAGGATCTAGGTGAAGATCCTTTTTGATAATCTCATGACCAAAATCCCTTAACGTGA
GTTTTCGTTCCACTGAGCGTCAGACCCCGTAGAAAAGATCAAAGGATCTTCTTGAGATCCTTTTTTTCTG
CGCGTAATCTGCTGCTTGCAAACAAAAAAACCACCGCTACCAGCGGTGGTTTGTTTGCCGGATCAAGAGC
TACCAACTCTTTTTCCGAAGGTAACTGGCTTCAGCAGAGCGCAGATACCAAATACTGTTCTTCTAGTGTA
GCCGTAGTTAGGCCACCACTTCAAGAACTCTGTAGCACCGCCTACATACCTCGCTCTGCTAATCCTGTTA
CCAGTGGCTGCTGCCAGTGGCGATAAGTCGTGTCTTACCGGGTTGGACTCAAGACGATAGTTACCGGATA
AGGCGCAGCGGTCGGGCTGAACGGGGGGTTCGTGCACACAGCCCAGCTTGGAGCGAACGACCTACACCGA
ACTGAGATACCTACAGCGTGAGCTATGAGAAAGCGCCACGCTTCCCGAAGGGAGAAAGGCGGACAGGTAT
CCGGTAAGCGGCAGGGTCGGAACAGGAGAGCGCACGAGGGAGCTTCCAGGGGGAAACGCCTGGTATCTTT
ATAGTCCTGTCGGGTTTCGCCACCTCTGACTTGAGCGTCGATTTTTGTGATGCTCGTCAGGGGGGCGGAG
CCTATGGAAAAACGCCAGCAACGCGGCCTTTTTACGGTTCCTGGCCTTTTGCTGGCCTTTTGCTCACATG
TTCTTTCCTGCGTTATCCCCTGATTCTGTGGATAACCGTATTACCGCCTTTGAGTGAGCTGATACCGCTC
GCCGCAGCCGAACGACCGAGCGCAGCGAGTCAGTGAGCGAGGAAGCGGAAGAGCGCCCAATACGCAAACC
GCCTCTCCCCGCGCGTTGGCCGATTCATTAATGCAGCAAGCTCATGGCTGACTAATTTTTTTTATTTATG
CAGAGGCCGAGGCCGCCTCGGCCTCTGAGCTATTCCAGAAGTAGTGAGGAGGCTTTTTTGGAGGCCTAGG
CTTTTGCAAAAAGCTCCCCGTGGCACGACAGGTTTCCCGACTGGAAAGCGGGCAGTGAGCGCAACGCAAT
TAATGTGAGTTAGCTCACTCATTAGGCACCCCAGGCTTTACACTTTATGCTTCCGGCTCGTATGTTGTGT
GGAATTGTGAGCGGATAACAATTTCACACAGGAAACAGCTATGACATGATTACGAATTTCACAAATAAAG
CATTTTTTTCACTGCATTCTAGTTGTGGTTTGTCCAAACTCATCAATGTATCTTATCATGTCTGGATCAA
CTGGATAACTCAAGCTAACCAAAATCATCCCAAACTTCCCACCCCATACCCTATTACCACTGCCAATTAC
CTGTGGTTTCATTTACTCTAAACCTGTGATTCCTCTGAATTATTTTCATTTTAAAGAAATTGTATTTGTT
AAATATGTACTACAAACTTAGTA
Features (pLannotate 1.2.2; 31 found; start..end, strand, type, name):
      2..331     +  CDS            nef (fragment): NEF_HV1BR - Experimental evidence at protein level: Swiss-Prot protein existence level 1. Extracellular Nef protein targets CD4(+) T-lymphocytes for apoptosis by interacting with CXCR4 surface receptors (PubMed:14990729). From Human immunodeficiency virus type 1 group M subtype B (isolate BRU/LAI) (HIV-1).
    379..636     +  LTR            5' LTR (truncated): truncated 5' long terminal repeat (LTR) from HIV-1
    683..808     +  misc_feature   HIV-1 Ψ: packaging signal of human immunodeficiency virus type 1
    792..1130    +  CDS            HIV-1 gag (fragment): gag protein from human immunodeficiency virus 1; gag
   1305..1538    +  misc_feature   RRE: The Rev response element (RRE) of HIV-1 allows for Rev-dependent mRNA export from the nucleus to the cytoplasm.
   1915..2015    +  CDS            Rev (fragment): human immunodeficiency virus 1 (HIV-1) Rev protein; rev; enhances nuclear export of unspliced and incompletely spliced viral mRNAs
   2060..2177    +  misc_feature   cPPT/CTS: central polypurine tract and central termination sequence of HIV-1
   2229..2532    +  enhancer       CMV enhancer: human cytomegalovirus immediate early enhancer
   2533..2736    +  promoter       CMV promoter: human cytomegalovirus (CMV) immediate early promoter
   2738..2757    +  promoter       PLtetO-1 promoter (fragment): modified phage lambda PL promoter with tet operator sites (Lutz and Bujard, 1997)
   2759..2778    +  promoter       PLtetO-1 promoter (fragment): modified phage lambda PL promoter with tet operator sites (Lutz and Bujard, 1997)
   2786..2819    +  promoter       TRE3GV promoter (fragment): 3rd-generation Tet-responsive promoter that can be activated by binding of Tet-On® 3G, optimized for retroviral and lentiviral vectors
   2910..2951    +  CDS            V5 tag: epitope tag from simian virus 5
   2968..2985    +  protein_bind   attB1 (fragment): mutant version of attB; core recombination site for the Gateway® BP reaction BP Clonase™
   2994..6524    +  CDS            PTPN14: PTN14_HUMAN - Also known as PEZ, PTPD2. Experimental evidence at protein level: Swiss-Prot protein existence level 1. Protein tyrosine phosphatase which may play a role in the regulation of lymphangiogenesis, cell-cell adhesion, cell-matrix adhesion, cell migration, cell growth and also regulates TGF-beta gene expression, thereby modulating epithelial-mesenchymal transition. Mediates beta-catenin dephosphorylation at adhesion junctions. Acts as a negative regulator of the oncogenic property of YAP, a downstream target of the hippo pathway, in a cell density-dependent manner. May function as a
   6532..6549    -  protein_bind   attB2 (fragment): mutant version of attB; core recombination site for the Gateway® BP reaction BP Clonase™
   6569..7068    +  promoter       PGK promoter: mouse phosphoglycerate kinase 1 promoter
   7089..7688    +  CDS            PuroR: puromycin N-acetyltransferase; pac from Streptomyces alboniger; confers resistance to puromycin
   7755..8343    +  misc_feature   WPRE: woodchuck hepatitis virus posttranscriptional regulatory element
   8351..8416    +  CDS            nef (fragment): NEF_HV1Z2 - Experimental evidence at protein level: Swiss-Prot protein existence level 1. Extracellular Nef protein targets CD4(+) T-lymphocytes for apoptosis by interacting with CXCR4 surface receptors. From Human immunodeficiency virus type 1 group M subtype D (isolate Z2/CDC-Z34) (HIV-1).
   8418..8651    +  LTR            3' LTR (ΔU3): self-inactivating 3' long terminal repeat (LTR) from HIV-1
   8856..8960    +  promoter       AmpR promoter: bla
   8961..9821    +  CDS            AmpR: β-lactamase; bla; confers resistance to ampicillin, carbenicillin, and related antibiotics
   9992..10580   +  rep_origin     ori: high-copy-number ColE1/pMB1/pBR322/pUC origin of replication
  10763..10817   +  CDS            lacI (fragment): lac repressor; lacI; The lac repressor binds to the lac operator to inhibit transcription in E. coli. This inhibition can be relieved by adding lactose or isopropyl-β-D-thiogalactopyranoside (IPTG).
  10823..10916   +  rep_origin     SV40 ori (fragment): SV40 origin of replication
  10941..10978   +  CDS            lacI (fragment): lac repressor; lacI; The lac repressor binds to the lac operator to inhibit transcription in E. coli. This inhibition can be relieved by adding lactose or isopropyl-β-D-thiogalactopyranoside (IPTG).
  10991..11012   +  protein_bind   CAP binding site: CAP binding activates transcription in the presence of cAMP. E. coli catabolite activator protein
  11027..11057   +  promoter       lac promoter: promoter for the E. coli lac operon
  11061..11083   +  protein_bind   lac operator (fragment): The lac repressor binds to the lac operator to inhibit transcription in E. coli. This inhibition can be relieved by adding lactose or isopropyl-β-D-thiogalactopyranoside (IPTG). lac repressor encoded by lacI
  11115..11198   +  polyA_signal   SV40 poly(A) signal (fragment): SV40 polyadenylation signal
