[The description below was written by a language model from this plasmid's Addgene catalogue record and pLannotate feature annotations shown in this document.]
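Description:
p8215 pHAGE N-V5 PTPN14 ΔPPXY1/2 is an HIV-1-derived lentiviral expression plasmid of about 11.4 kb, built on the pHAGE-N-V5 backbone for stable, constitutive expression of a mutant human PTPN14 in mammalian cells. It is maintained in E. coli through a high-copy ColE1/pUC-type origin and an ampicillin resistance gene. The viral portion carries a truncated 5' LTR, the Ψ packaging signal with a gag fragment, the Rev response element, the cPPT/CTS and a self-inactivating ΔU3 3' LTR. These elements allow the transfer RNA to be packaged when helper functions are supplied in trans, and they leave an integrated provirus whose LTR promoter activity is disabled.

The payload is driven by the CMV enhancer and promoter. The annotation also detects short tet operator-like fragments just downstream of the promoter, but the catalogue describes expression as constitutive. An N-terminal V5 epitope tag supplied by the backbone precedes the PTPN14 open reading frame, which was introduced by Gateway recombination and is flanked by attB1 and attB2 remnants. The insert lacks the first and second tandem PPXY motifs of this tyrosine phosphatase, which is annotated as a negative regulator of YAP in the Hippo pathway. Downstream, a mouse PGK promoter drives puromycin N-acetyltransferase for selection of transduced cells, and a WPRE enhances transcript expression. The construct was deposited with a study of how HPV18 E7 degrades PTPN14 to inhibit LATS1 and activate YAP1, so it presumably serves there as a V5-detectable mutant for comparison with wild-type PTPN14.
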