Addgene plasmid #221646: p8215 pHAGE N-V5 PTPN14 ΔPPXY1/2
Purpose: Constitutive ectopic expression of human PTPN14 ΔPPXY1/2 mutant
Depositing lab: Elizabeth White. Depositing organization: University of Pennsylvania. Publication: HPV18 E7 inhibits LATS1 kinase and activates YAP1 by degrading PTPN14. Blakely WJ, Hatterschide J, White EA. mBio. 2024 Sep 9:e0181124. doi: 10.1128/mbio.01811-24. PubMed 39248565.
Backbone
  Vector backbone: pHAGE-N-V5
  Vector type: Lentiviral
  Selectable markers: Puromycin
Growth in bacteria
  Bacterial resistance: Ampicillin, 100 μg/mL
  Growth temperature: 37°C
  Growth strain: NEB Stable
  Copy number: Unknown
Gene/Insert
  Gene/Insert name: PTPN14 ΔPPXY1/2
  Species: H. sapiens (human)
  Mutation: deletion of the first and second (tandem) PPXY motifs as described in PMID: 31486770
  Entrez Gene: PTPN14 (a.k.a. CATLPH, PEZ, PTP36, PTPD2)
  Tag / fusion protein: V5 (N terminal on backbone)
  Cloning method: Gateway Cloning
Terms and licenses: Academic/Nonprofit Terms; Industry Terms: Not Available to Industry
Depositor comments: Please visit https://doi.org/10.1101/2024.03.07.583953 for bioRxiv preprint.
How to cite: p8215 pHAGE N-V5 PTPN14 ΔPPXY1/2 was a gift from Elizabeth White (Addgene plasmid # 221646 ; http://n2t.net/addgene:221646 ; RRID:Addgene_221646)
